>Addgene plasmid #233239 | Vinculin-Clover-CC-Mad-mRuby2 | addgene full sequence | sequence record 462983 | Addgene NGS Result
GACGGATCGGGAGATCTCCCGATCCCCTATGGTGCACTCTCAGTACAATCTGCTCTGATGCCGCATAGTT
AAGCCAGTATCTGCTCCCTGCTTGTGTGTTGGAGGTCGCTGAGTAGTGCGCGAGCAAAATTTAAGCTACA
ACAAGGCAAGGCTTGACCGACAATTGCATGAAGAATCTGCTTAGGGTTAGGCGTTTTGCGCTGCTTCGCG
ATGTACGGGCCAGATATACGCGTTGACATTGATTATTGACTAGTTATTAATAGTAATCAATTACGGGGTC
ATTAGTTCATAGCCCATATATGGAGTTCCGCGTTACATAACTTACGGTAAATGGCCCGCCTGGCTGACCG
CCCAACGACCCCCGCCCATTGACGTCAATAATGACGTATGTTCCCATAGTAACGCCAATAGGGACTTTCC
ATTGACGTCAATGGGTGGAGTATTTACGGTAAACTGCCCACTTGGCAGTACATCAAGTGTATCATATGCC
AAGTACGCCCCCTATTGACGTCAATGACGGTAAATGGCCCGCCTGGCATTATGCCCAGTACATGACCTTA
TGGGACTTTCCTACTTGGCAGTACATCTACGTATTAGTCATCGCTATTACCATGGTGATGCGGTTTTGGC
AGTACATCAATGGGCGTGGATAGCGGTTTGACTCACGGGGATTTCCAAGTCTCCACCCCATTGACGTCAA
TGGGAGTTTGTTTTGGCACCAAAATCAACGGGACTTTCCAAAATGTCGTAACAACTCCGCCCCATTGACG
CAAATGGGCGGTAGGCGTGTACGGTGGGAGGTCTATATAAGCAGAGCTCTCTGGCTAACTAGAGAACCCA
CTGCTTACTGGCTTATCGAAATTAATACGACTCACTATAGGGAGACCCAAGCTGGCTAGCGTTTAAACTT
AAGCTTGCCATGCCCGTCTTCCACACGCGCACCATCGAGAGCATCTTGGAGCCCGTGGCTCAGCAGATCT
CCCACCTGGTCATCATGCACGAGGAGGGGGAGGTAGACGGCAAGGCCATCCCGGACCTCACCGCCCCCGT
GTCGGCCGTGCAGGCCGCTGTCAGCAACCTGGTGCGGGTTGGAAAAGAAACTGTGCAGACAACAGAAGAC
CAGATCTTGAAAAGGGATATGCCACCAGCATTCATCAAAGTAGAGAATGCCTGCACCAAGCTCGTTCGAG
CAGCCCAGATGCTGCAAGCAGATCCTTATTCAGTACCAGCTCGTGACTACCTAATTGATGGATCAAGAGG
CATCCTTTCTGGAACATCAGACTTACTTCTGACATTTGATGAAGCGGAGGTCCGTAAAATCATCCGTGTC
TGCAAAGGAATATTGGAATATCTGACTGTGGCAGAAGTAGTAGAGACTATGGAGGATTTGGTGACATATA
CAAAGAATCTAGGGCCAGGAATGACAAAGATGGCGAAAATGATCGATGAGAGACAACAGGAATTAACTCA
TCAGGAACATAGGGTTATGCTGGTGAACTCCATGAATACTGTGAAGGAGCTATTGCCTGTACTTATTTCA
GCTATGAAGATCTTTGTAACCACAAAAAACACTAAAAGCCAGGGAATAGAAGAGGCCTTGAAAAATCGCA
ATTTCACAGTAGAGAAAATGAGTGCTGAGATAAATGAAATAATCCGTGTATTACAACTCACTTCCTGGGA
TGAAGATGCCTGGGCCAGCAAGGACACTGAAGCCATGAAAAGAGCTTTAGCCCTAATAGATTCAAAGATG
AACCAGGCAAAAGGCTGGCTGAGAGATCCAAACGCACCTCCAGGGGATGCTGGTGAGCAAGCAATAAGGC
AGATCCTTGATGAAGCTGGAAAAGCAGGAGAATTGTGTGCAGGCAAAGAACGCAGGGAGATTCTGGGAAC
ATGCAAAACTTTGGGCCAAATGACTGATCAACTTGCTGATCTCCGAGCTAGAGGACAGGGTGCTACACCG
ATGGCAATGCAGAAGGCACAGCAGGTGTCACAAGGCCTGGATTTGCTCACTGCAAAAGTGGAGAATGCAG
CCCGGAAATTGGAGGCCATGACAAACTCTAAGCAGGCTATTGCAAAGAAGATTGATGCTGCTCAGAACTG
GCTTGCGGATCCCAACGGCGGAAGTGAAGGAGAAGAACACATTCGAGGAATTATGTCTGAAGCAAGGAAA
GTTGCAGAATTGTGTGAGGAGCCTAAAGAAAGAGATGATATCCTTCGCTCCTTGGGGGAAATCTCTGCTC
TGACAGCTAAGCTGTCAGATCTGCGACGACATGGGAAAGGCGACTCTCCTGAGGCCCGTGCATTGGCCAA
GCAAATAGCTACATCACTTCAGAACTTACAGTCCAAAACAAACAGAGCTGTAGCAAATACTAGGCCAGTT
AAAGCTGCTGTCCATTTGGAGGGCAAGATTGAGCAAGCCCAGAGGTGGATAGATAATCCTACAGTTGATG
ATCGGGGAGTAGGCCAGGCAGCAATTCGGGGTTTGGTTGCAGAAGGTCGTCGTCTAGCCAATGTCATGAT
GGGACCTTATCGTCAGGACCTGCTTGCCAAATGTGACCGTGTAGACCAGCTGGCTGCTCAGCTTGCTGAC
CTTGCAGCAAGAGGGGAAGGAGAGTCTCCTCAGGCTAGGGCAATTGCTGCTCAGCTTCAGGACTCCCTGA
AGGATCTCAAAGCACGGATGCAAGAAGCAATGACCCAGGAGGTGTCTGATGTTTTCAGTGACACTACAAC
CCCTATTAAGTTGTTAGCAGTAGCAGCCACTGCTCCTTCTGATACTCCCAATAGAGAAGAGGTGTTTGAA
GAAAGAGCAGCAAATTTTGAAAACCATGCTGCTAGACTGGGAGCAACAGCAGAAAAAGCAGCTGCAGTTG
GAACTGCTAATAAAACTACTGTGGAAGGCATTCAGGCAACAGTCAAATCTGCAAGGGAGCTTACACCACA
GGTAGTATCGGCTGCTCGAATCCTCCTGAGAAATCCTGGAAATCAAGCTGCTTATGAGCATTTTGAGACA
ATGAAAAACCAATGGATTGATAATGTAGAAAAGATGACAGGGCTGGTGGATGAGGCCATCGATACCAAGT
CTCTGTTGGATGCATCAGAAGAGGCTATTAAGAAGGATCTTGATAAATGTAAAGTTGCAATGGCCAATAT
GCAACCTCAGATGCTGGTAGCTGGAGCCACCAGCATTGCTAGACGAGCGAACCGCATCCTGCTTGTGGCA
AAACGGGAGGTTGAAAATTCAGAAGACCCTAAATTCAGGGAGGCTGTTAAAGCAGCTTCTGATGAGCTGA
GCAAAACCATATCACCGATGGTAATGGATGCTAAAGCTGTAGCAGGAAATATCTCTGATCCTGGTTTGCA
GAAGAGTTTCTTGGATTCTGGATACAGGATTCTGGGAGCTGTGGCCAAAGTCAGAGAAGCCTTTCAGCCT
CAGGAGCCAGACTTTCCCCCTCCTCCTCCTGACCTAGAGCATCTCCATCTGACTGATGAGCTTGCTCCTC
CAAAACCACCACTTCCAGAAGGTGAGGTTCCCCCACCCAGACCACCACCCCCTGAAGAAAAAGATGAGGA
GTTCCCAGAGCAGAAAGCAGGAGAAGCTATTAATCAGCCCATGATGATGGCTGCTAGGCAGTTGCATGAC
GAGGCTCGGAAATGGTCTAGCAAGGGTAACGACATCATTGCTGCTGCTAAACGAATGGCGCTGCTCATGG
CTGAGATGTCACGCCTGGTGCGAGGAGGCAGCGGAAACAAGCGTGCCCTCATCCAGTGTGCAAAAGATAT
TGCTAAGGCATCGGATGAAGTCACTCGATTGGCCAAAGAGGTGGCCAAGCAATGTACTGATAAACGCATT
AGAACAAACCTCTTACAGGTCTGTGAGCGAATCCCAACCATCAGCACGCAGCTCAAAATTCTTTCCACAG
TGAAAGCTACCATGCTGGGCAGGACTAACATCAGCGATGAAGAATCAGAACAGGCAACTGAGATGTTGGT
TCATAACGCCCAGAACCTCATGCAGTCTGTGAAGGAAACTGTGAGAGAAGCTGAAGCAGCATCCATTAAG
ATAAGAACAGATGCCGGATTCACTCTGCGCTGGGTCAGAAAGACCCCATGGTATCAGGAATTCATGGTGA
GCAAGGGCGAGGAGCTGTTCACCGGGGTGGTGCCCATCCTGGTCGAGCTGGACGGCGACGTAAACGGCCA
CAAGTTCAGCGTCCGCGGCGAGGGCGAGGGCGATGCCACCAACGGCAAGCTGACCCTGAAGTTCATCTGC
ACCACCGGCAAGCTGCCCGTGCCCTGGCCCACCCTCGTGACCACCTTCGGCTACGGCGTGGCCTGCTTCA
GCCGCTACCCCGACCACATGAAGCAGCACGACTTCTTCAAGTCCGCCATGCCCGAAGGCTACGTCCAGGA
GCGCACCATCTCTTTCAAGGACGACGGTACCTACAAGACCCGCGCCGAGGTGAAGTTCGAGGGCGACACC
CTGGTGAACCGCATCGAGCTGAAGGGCATCGACTTCAAGGAGGACGGCAACATCCTGGGGCACAAGCTGG
AGTACAACTTCAACAGCCACAACGTCTATATCACGGCCGACAAGCAGAAGAACGGCATCAAGGCTAACTT
CAAGATCCGCCACAACGTTGAGGACGGCAGCGTGCAGCTCGCCGACCACTACCAGCAGAACACCCCCATC
GGCGACGGCCCCGTGCTGCTGCCCGACAACCACTACCTGAGCCATCAGTCCGCCCTGAGCAAAGACCCCA
ACGAGAAGCGCGATCACATGGTCCTGCTGGAGTTCGTGACCGCCGCCGGGTCCGGAGGGGGCAGTGCCCA
ACTTGAAAAAGAGATGCAGGCACTTGAAAAGGAGAACGCACAGTTGGAGTGGGAAATGCAGGCTTTGGAG
AAGGAGATGGCTCAGGGTGGGAGTGGAGGCAGTCAGGCCATGAAAAAGAAGCTCGCTCAAATGAAGTGGA
AGCTGCAAGCTAATAAAAAAAAGCTGGCCCAGATGAAAAAGAAACTTCAGGCCGGGGGTAGCACCGGTAA
AGGTGAAGAATTAATCAAGGAAAATATGCGTATGAAGGTGGTCATGGAAGGTTCGGTCAACGGCCACCAA
TTCAAATGCACAGGTGAAGGAGAAGGCAATCCGTACATGGGAACTCAAACCATGAGGATCAAAGTCATCG
AGGGAGGACCCCTGCCATTTGCCTTTGACATTCTTGCCACGTCGTTCATGTATGGCAGCCGTACTTTTAT
CAAGTACCCGAAAGGCATTCCTGATTTCTTTAAACAGTCCTTTCCTGAGGGTTTTACTTGGGAAAGAGTT
ACGAGATACGAAGATGGTGGAGTCGTCACCGTCATGCAGGACACCAGCCTTGAGGATGGCTGTCTCGTTT
ACCACGTCCAAGTCAGAGGGGTAAACTTTCCCTCCAATGGTCCCGTGATGCAGAAGAAGACCAAGGGTTG
GGAGCCTAATACAGAGATGATGTATCCAGCAGATGGTGGTCTGAGGGGATACACTCATATGGCACTGAAA
GTTGATGGTGGTGGCCATCTGTCTTGCTCTTTCGTAACAACTTACAGGTCAAAAAAGACCGTCGGGAACA
TCAAGATGCCCGGTATCCATGCCGTTGATCACCGCCTGGAAAGGTTAGAGGAAAGTGACAATGAAATGTT
CGTAGTACAACGCGAACACGCAGTTGCCAAGTTCGCCGGGCTTGGTGGTGGGATGGACGAGCTGTACAAG
TAAATCGATTCTAGAGGGCCCGTTTAAACCCGCTGATCAGCCTCGACTGTGCCTTCTAGTTGCCAGCCAT
CTGTTGTTTGCCCCTCCCCCGTGCCTTCCTTGACCCTGGAAGGTGCCACTCCCACTGTCCTTTCCTAATA
AAATGAGGAAATTGCATCGCATTGTCTGAGTAGGTGTCATTCTATTCTGGGGGGTGGGGTGGGGCAGGAC
AGCAAGGGGGAGGATTGGGAAGACAATAGCAGGCATGCTGGGGATGCGGTGGGCTCTATGGCTTCTGAGG
CGGAAAGAACCAGCTGGGGCTCTAGGGGGTATCCCC
[124 nt withheld, positions 6057-6180]
C
[91 nt withheld, positions 6182-6272]
A
[49 nt withheld, positions 6274-6322]
CCTTTGACGTTGGAGTCCACGTTCTTT
[37 nt withheld, positions 6350-6386]
ACCCTATCTCGGTCTATTCTTTTGATTTATAAGGGATTTTGCCGATTTCGGCCTATTGGTTAAAAAATGA
GCTGATTTAACAAAAATTTAACGCGAATTAATTCTGTGGAATGTGTGTCAGTTAGGGTGTGGAAAGTCCC
CAGGCTCCCCAGCAGGCAGAAGTATGCAAAGCATGCATCTCAATTAGTCAGCAACCAGGTGTGGAAAGTC
CCCAGGCTCCCCAGCAGGCAGAAGTATGCAAAGCATGCATCTCAATTAGTCAGCAACCATAGTCCCGCCC
CTAACTCCGCCCATCCCGCCCCTAACTCCGCCCAGTTCCGCCCATTCTCCGCCCCATGGCTGACTAATTT
TTTTTATTTATGCAGAGGCCGAGGCCGCCTCTGCCTCTGAGCTATTCCAGAAGTAGTGAGGAGGCTTTTT
TGGAGGCCTAGGCTTTTGCAAAAAGCTCCCGGGAGCTTGTATATCCATTTTCGGATCTGATCAAGAGACA
GGATGAGGATCGTTTCGCATGATTGAACAAGATGGATTGCACGCAGGTTCTCCGGCCGCTTGGGTGGAGA
GGCTATTCGGCTATGACTGGGCACAACAGACAATCGGCTGCTCTGATGCCGCCGTGTTCCGGCTGTCAGC
GCAGGGGCGCCCGGTTCTTTTTGTCAAGACCGACCTGTCCGGTGCCCTGAATGAACTGCAGGACGAGGCA
GCGCGGCTATCGTGGCTGGCCACGACGGGCGTTCCTTGCGCAGCTGTGCTCGACGTTGTCACTGAAGCGG
GAAGGGACTGGCTGCTATTGGGCGAAGTGCCGGGGCAGGATCTCCTGTCATCTCACCTTGCTCCTGCCGA
GAAAGTATCCATCATGGCTGATGCAATGCGGCGGCTGCATACGCTTGATCCGGCTACCTGCCCATTCGAC
CACCAAGCGAAACATCGCATCGAGCGAGCACGTACTCGGATGGAAGCCGGTCTTGTCGATCAGGATGATC
TGGACGAAGAGCATCAGGGGCTCGCGCCAGCCGAACTGTTCGCCAGGCTCAAGGCGCGCATGCCCGACGG
CGAGGATCTCGTCGTGACCCATGGCGATGCCTGCTTGCCGAATATCATGGTGGAAAATGGCCGCTTTTCT
GGATTCATCGACTGTGGCCGGCTGGGTGTGGCGGACCGCTATCAGGACATAGCGTTGGCTACCCGTGATA
TTGCTGAAGAGCTTGGCGGCGAATGGGCTGACCGCTTCCTCGTGCTTTACGGTATCGCCGCTCCCGATTC
GCAGCGCATCGCCTTCTATCGCCTTCTTGACGAGTTCTTCTGAGCGGGACTCTGGGGTTCGAAATGACCG
ACCAAGCGACGCCCAACCTGCCATCACGAGATTTCGATTCCACCGCCGCCTTCTATGAAAGGTTGGGCTT
CGGAATCGTTTTCCGGGACGCCGGCTGGATGATCCTCCAGCGCGGGGATCTCATGCTGGAGTTCTTCGCC
CACCCCAACTTGTTTATTGCAGCTTATAATGGTTACAAATAAAGCAATAGCATCACAAATTTCACAAATA
AAGCATTTTTTTCACTGCATTCTAGTTGTGGTTTGTCCAAACTCATCAATGTATCTTATCATGTCTGTAT
ACCGTCGACCTCTAGCTAGAGCTTGGCGTAATCATGGTCATAGCTGTTTCCTGTGTGAAATTGTTATCCG
CTCACAATTCCACACAACATACGAGCCGGAAGCATAAAGTGTAAAGCCTGGGGTGCCTAATGAGTGAGCT
AACTCACATTAATTGCGTTGCGCTCACTGCCCGCTTTCCAGTCGGGAAACCTGTCGTGCCAGCTGCATTA
ATGAATCGGCCAACGCGCGGGGAGAGGCGGTTTGCGTATTGGGCGCTCTTCCGCTTCCTCGCTCACTGAC
TCGCTGCGCTCGGTCGTTCGGCTGCGGCGAGCGGTATCAGCTCACTCAAAGGCGGTAATACGGTTATCCA
CAGAATCAGGGGATAACGCAGGAAAGAACATGTGAGCAAAAGGCCAGCAAAAGGCCAGGAACCGTAAAAA
GGCCGCGTTGCTGGCGTTTTTCCATAGGCTCCGCCCCCCTGACGAGCATCACAAAAATCGACGCTCAAGT
CAGAGGTGGCGAAACCCGACAGGACTATAAAGATACCAGGCGTTTCCCCCTGGAAGCTCCCTCGTGCGCT
CTCCTGTTCCGACCCTGCCGCTTACCGGATACCTGTCCGCCTTTCTCCCTTCGGGAAGCGTGGCGCTTTC
TCATAGCTCACGCTGTAGGTATCTCAGTTCGGTGTAGGTCGTTCGCTCCAAGCTGGGCTGTGTGCACGAA
CCCCCCGTTCAGCCCGACCGCTGCGCCTTATCCGGTAACTATCGTCTTGAGTCCAACCCGGTAAGACACG
ACTTATCGCCACTGGCAGCAGCCACTGGTAACAGGATTAGCAGAGCGAGGTATGTAGGCGGTGCTACAGA
GTTCTTGAAGTGGTGGCCTAACTACGGCTACACTAGAAGAACAGTATTTGGTATCTGCGCTCTGCTGAAG
CCAGTTACCTTCGGAAAAAGAGTTGGTAGCTCTTGATCCGGCAAACAAACCACCGCTGGTAGCGGTGGTT
TTTTTGTTTGCAAGCAGCAGATTACGCGCAGAAAAAAAGGATCTCAAGAAGATCCTTTGATCTTTTCTAC
GGGGTCTGACGCTCAGTGGAACGAAAACTCACGTTAAGGGATTTTGGTCATGAGATTATCAAAAAGGATC
TTCACCTAGATCCTTTTAAATTAAAAATGAAGTTTTAAATCAATCTAAAGTATATATGAGTAAACTTGGT
CTGACAGTTACCAATGCTTAATCAGTGAGGCACCTATCTCAGCGATCTGTCTATTTCGTTCATCCATAGT
TGCCTGACTCCCCGTCGTGTAGATAACTACGATACGGGAGGGCTTACCATCTGGCCCCAGTGCTGCAATG
ATACCGCGAGACCCACGCTCACCGGCTCCAGATTTATCAGCAATAAACCAGCCAGCCGGAAGGGCCGAGC
GCAGAAGTGGTCCTGCAACTTTATCCGCCTCCATCCAGTCTATTAATTGTTGCCGGGAAGCTAGAGTAAG
TAGTTCGCCAGTTAATAGTTTGCGCAACGTTGTTGCCATTGCTACAGGCATCGTGGTGTCACGCTCGTCG
TTTGGTATGGCTTCATTCAGCTCCGGTTCCCAACGATCAAGGCGAGTTACATGATCCCCCATGTTGTGCA
AAAAAGCGGTTAGCTCCTTCGGTCCTCCGATCGTTGTCAGAAGTAAGTTGGCCGCAGTGTTATCACTCAT
GGTTATGGCAGCACTGCATAATTCTCTTACTGTCATGCCATCCGTAAGATGCTTTTCTGTGACTGGTGAG
TACTCAACCAAGTCATTCTGAGAATAGTGTATGCGGCGACCGAGTTGCTCTTGCCCGGCGTCAATACGGG
ATAATACCGCGCCACATAGCAGAACTTTAAAAGTGCTCATCATTGGAAAACGTTCTTCGGGGCGAAAACT
CTCAAGGATCTTACCGCTGTTGAGATCCAGTTCGATGTAACCCACTCGTGCACCCAACTGATCTTCAGCA
TCTTTTACTTTCACCAGCGTTTCTGGGTGAGCAAAAACAGGAAGGCAAAATGCCGCAAAAAAGGGAATAA
GGGCGACACGGAAATGTTGAATACTCATACTCTTCCTTTTTCAATATTATTGAAGCATTTATCAGGGTTA
TTGTCTCATGAGCGGATACATATTTGAATGTATTTAGAAAAATAAACAAATAGGGGTTCCGCGCACATTT
CCCCGAAAAGTGCCACCTGACGTC
Features (pLannotate 1.2.2; 22 found; start..end, strand, type, name):
     28..80      -  misc_feature   bom (fragment): basis of mobility region from pBR322
    235..614     +  enhancer       CMV enhancer: human cytomegalovirus immediate early enhancer
    615..818     +  promoter       CMV promoter: human cytomegalovirus (CMV) immediate early promoter
    814..847     +  LTR            5' LTR (truncated) (fragment): truncated 5' long terminal repeat (LTR) from HIV-1
    863..881     +  promoter       T7 promoter: promoter for bacteriophage T7 RNA polymerase
    920..4117    +  CDS            Vcl: VINC_MOUSE - Experimental evidence at protein level: Swiss-Prot protein existence level 1. Actin filament (F-actin)-binding protein involved in cell- matrix adhesion and cell-cell adhesion. Regulates cell-surface E- cadherin expression and potentiates mechanosensing by the E-cadherin complex. May also play important roles in cell morphology and locomotion (By similarity). From Mus musculus (Mouse).
   4124..4840    +  CDS            Clover: Clover is a basic (constitutively fluorescent) green/yellow fluorescent protein published in 2012, derived from Aequorea victoria. It is reported to be a rapidly-maturing weak dimer with high acid sensitivity.
   5039..5740    +  CDS            mRuby2: mRuby2 is a basic (constitutively fluorescent) red fluorescent protein published in 2012, derived from Entacmaea quadricolor. It has moderate acid sensitivity.
   5787..6011    +  polyA_signal   bGH poly(A) signal: bovine growth hormone polyadenylation signal
   6015..6036    +  promoter       SV40 promoter (fragment): SV40 enhancer and early promoter
   6057..6485    +  rep_origin     f1 ori (sequence partly withheld): f1 bacteriophage origin of replication; arrow indicates direction of (+) strand synthesis
   6499..6828    +  promoter       SV40 promoter: SV40 enhancer and early promoter
   6895..7686    +  CDS            neo: KKA2_KLEPN - Also known as kan, nptII. Experimental evidence at protein level: Swiss-Prot protein existence level 1. Resistance to kanamycin, neomycin, paromomycin, ribostamycin, butirosin and gentamicin B. From Klebsiella pneumoniae.
   7710..7868    +  CDS            ble (fragment): BLE_KLEPN - Experimental evidence at protein level: Swiss-Prot protein existence level 1. Binding protein with a strong affinity to the bleomycin family of antibiotics. Binds to CL990; an antimitotic-antibiotic compound. From Klebsiella pneumoniae.
   7863..7984    +  polyA_signal   SV40 poly(A) signal: SV40 polyadenylation signal
   8057..8073    -  protein_bind   lac operator: The lac repressor binds to the lac operator to inhibit transcription in E. coli. This inhibition can be relieved by adding lactose or isopropyl-β-D-thiogalactopyranoside (IPTG). lac repressor encoded by lacI
   8081..8111    -  promoter       lac promoter: promoter for the E. coli lac operon
   8126..8147    -  protein_bind   CAP binding site: CAP binding activates transcription in the presence of cAMP. E. coli catabolite activator protein
   8160..8252    -  CDS            lacI (fragment): lac repressor; lacI; The lac repressor binds to the lac operator to inhibit transcription in E. coli. This inhibition can be relieved by adding lactose or isopropyl-β-D-thiogalactopyranoside (IPTG).
   8435..9023    -  rep_origin     ori: high-copy-number ColE1/pMB1/pBR322/pUC origin of replication
   9194..10054   -  CDS            AmpR: β-lactamase; bla; confers resistance to ampicillin, carbenicillin, and related antibiotics
  10055..10159   -  promoter       AmpR promoter: bla
