[The description below was written by a language model from this plasmid's Addgene catalogue record and pLannotate feature annotations shown in this document.]
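Description:
Vinculin-Clover-CC-Mad-mRuby2 is a mammalian expression plasmid built on the pcDNA3.1(+) backbone that encodes a genetically encoded FRET tension-sensor construct based on vinculin. It is propagated in E. coli through a high-copy ColE1/pUC-type origin with ampicillin selection (AmpR under its own bla promoter), and it also carries an f1 origin. For selection in mammalian cells the backbone provides a neomycin/kanamycin phosphotransferase gene driven by the SV40 early promoter and terminated by an SV40 poly(A) signal. The sequenced record is about 10.2 kb, consistent with the stated backbone and insert sizes.

The payload is a single synthetic open reading frame of roughly 4.8 kb expressed from the CMV immediate-early enhancer and promoter and terminated by the bGH polyadenylation signal; a T7 promoter lies just upstream of the coding region. In the feature table, a vinculin coding sequence matched to the mouse protein comes first, followed by the green/yellow donor Clover (recorded as residues 1–228) and then the red acceptor mRuby2 (lacking its first three residues). The roughly 200 bp unannotated gap between the two fluorescent proteins presumably holds the coiled-coil Mad module named in the construct. In this type of sensor, mechanical load on the linker between the fluorophores lowers FRET efficiency. Here the whole module appears after the annotated vinculin sequence rather than within it, which fits the stated purpose as a no-force control: the sensor localises with vinculin but should not bear tension across it. It would serve as a FRET reference alongside the corresponding load-bearing coiled-coil vinculin sensors in live-cell imaging of adhesion mechanics.
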