Addgene plasmid #233239: Vinculin-Clover-CC-Mad-mRuby2
Purpose: Vinculin FRET tension sensor with coiled-coil Mad domain no vinculin force control
Depositing lab: Khalid Salaita. Depositing organization: Emory University. Publication: Digital and Tunable Genetically Encoded Tension Sensors Based on Engineered Coiled-Coils. Liu S, Liu J, Foote A, Ogasawara H, Al Abdullatif S, Batista VS, Salaita K. Angew Chem Int Ed Engl. 2025 Jan 13:e202407359. doi: 10.1002/anie.202407359. PubMed 39805005.
Backbone
  Vector backbone: pcDNA3.1(+)
  Backbone size w/o insert (bp): 5402
  Vector type: Mammalian Expression
Growth in bacteria
  Bacterial resistance: Ampicillin, 100 μg/mL
  Growth temperature: 30°C
  Growth strain: DH5alpha
  Copy number: High Copy
Gene/Insert
  Gene/Insert name: Vinculin-Clover-CC-Mad-mRuby2
  Species: Synthetic
  Insert size (bp): 4824
  Mutation: Residues 1-228 of Clover, residues 1-3 deleted from mRuby2
  Promoter: CMV
  Cloning method: Gibson Cloning
  Sequencing primers: 5′ T20; 3′ BGH
Terms and licenses: Academic/Nonprofit Terms; Industry Terms: Not Available to Industry
How to cite: Vinculin-Clover-CC-Mad-mRuby2 was a gift from Khalid Salaita (Addgene plasmid # 233239 ; http://n2t.net/addgene:233239 ; RRID:Addgene_233239)
